>Addgene plasmid #37051 | pLKO-shSmad2 | addgene partial sequence | sequence record 57068 | LKO1_5 5'-GACTATCATATGCTTACCGT-3'
TATATCTTGTGGAAAGGACGAAACACCGGGCCTGATCTTCACAGTCATCACTCGAGTGATGACTGTGAAG
ATCAGGCTTTTTGAATTCTCGACCTCGAGACAAATGGCAGTATTCATCCACAATTTTAAAAGAAAAGGGG
GGATTGGGGGGTACAGTGCAGGGGAAAGAATAGTAGACATAATAGCAACAGACATACAAACTAAAGAATT
ACAAAAACAAATTACAAAAATTCAAAATTTTCGGGTTTATTACAGGGACAGCAGAGATCCACTTTGGCCG
CGGCTCGAGGGGGTTGGGGTTGCGCCTTTTCCAAGGCAGCCCTGGGTTTGCGCAGGGACGCGGCTGCTCT
GGGCGTGGTTCCGGGAAACGCAGCGGCGCCGACCCTGGGTCTCGCACATTCTTCACGTCCGTTCGCAGCG
TCACCCGGATCTTCGCCGCTACCCTTGTGGGCCCCCCGGCGACGCTTCCTGCTCCGCCCCTAAGTCGGGA
AGGTTCCTTGCGGTTCGCGGCGTGCCGGACGTGACAAACGGAAGCCGCACGTCTCACTAGTACCCTCGCA
GACGGACAGCGCCAGGGAGCAATGGCAGCGCGCCGACCGCGATGGGCTGTGGCCAATAGCGGCTGCTCAG
CAGGGCGCGCCGAGAGCAGCGGCCGGGAAGGGGCGGTGCGGGAGGCGGGGTGTGGGGCGGTAGTGTGGGC
CCTGTTCCTGCCCGCGCGGTGTTCCGCATTCTGCAAGCCTCCGGAGCGCACGTCGGCAGTCGGCTCCCTC
GTTGACCGAATCACCGACCTCTCTCCCCA
