[The description below was written by a language model from this plasmid's Addgene catalogue record.]
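Description:
pLKO-shSmad2 is a lentiviral RNAi plasmid built on the pLKO.1-puro backbone and designed to knock down human SMAD2 in mammalian cells. The total construct is about 6.96 kb, with the insert accounting for only some 58 bp added to the roughly 6.9 kb backbone. It is maintained in bacteria as a high-copy plasmid under ampicillin selection. The recorded host is a recombination-deficient strain of the kind commonly chosen to keep the repeated long terminal repeat sequences of lentiviral vectors stable.

The payload is a short hairpin oligonucleotide targeting SMAD2, cloned between the AgeI and EcoRI sites of the backbone, both of which remain intact. Transcription is driven by a U6 promoter, an RNA polymerase III promoter suited to producing small, defined RNAs. The transcript folds into a stem-loop that the cellular RNAi machinery processes into a small interfering RNA directed against the SMAD2 message, and a run of thymidines at the end of the insert serves as the Pol III terminator. The backbone also provides a puromycin resistance marker, so transduced or transfected mammalian cells can be selected to give stable knockdown populations. No feature table accompanies the record, so the viral elements, the promoter driving the puromycin marker and the bacterial origin are not itemised.

As a transfer vector, it would be supplied together with separate packaging and envelope plasmids to generate lentiviral particles for delivery into target cells. The associated publication concerns the requirement for Smad signaling in maintaining epigenetic silencing during breast cancer progression, consistent with use of this construct to deplete SMAD2 and test its role in that pathway.
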