Addgene plasmid #37051: pLKO-shSmad2
Depositing lab: Sam Thiagalingam. Depositing organization: Boston University Medical Campus. Publication: Smad signaling is required to maintain epigenetic silencing during breast cancer progression. Papageorgis P, Lambert AW, Ozturk S, Gao F, Pan H, Manne U, Alekseyev YO, Thiagalingam A, Abdolmaleky HM, Lenburg M, Thiagalingam S. Cancer Res. 2010 Feb 1;70(3):968-78. Epub 2010 Jan 19. 10.1158/0008-5472.CAN-09-1872 PubMed 20086175.
Backbone
  Vector backbone: pLKO.1-puro
  Backbone manufacturer: Weinberg Lab
  Backbone size w/o insert (bp): 6900
  Total vector size (bp): 6958
  Vector type: Mammalian Expression, Lentiviral, RNAi
  Selectable markers: Puromycin
Growth in bacteria
  Bacterial resistance: Ampicillin, 100 μg/mL
  Growth temperature: 37°C
  Growth strain: Stbl3
  Copy number: High Copy
Gene/Insert
  Gene/Insert name: Smad2
  gRNA/shRNA sequence: CCGGGCCTGATCTTCACAGTCATCACTCGAGTGATGACTGTGAAGATCAGGCTTTTTG
  Species: H. sapiens (human)
  Entrez Gene: SMAD2 (a.k.a. CHTD8, JV18, JV18-1, LDS6, MADH2, MADR2, hMAD-2, hSMAD2)
  Promoter: U6
  Cloning method: Restriction Enzyme; 5′ cloning site AgeI (not destroyed); 3′ cloning site EcoRI (not destroyed)
  Sequencing primers: 5′ pLKO.1 5'
Terms and licenses: Academic/Nonprofit Terms; Industry Terms: Not Available to Industry
How to cite: pLKO-shSmad2 was a gift from Sam Thiagalingam (Addgene plasmid # 37051 ; http://n2t.net/addgene:37051 ; RRID:Addgene_37051)
